Addgene plasmid #54532: tdTurboRFP-Peroxisomes-2
Purpose: (Empty Backbone) Localization: Peroxisomes, Excitation: 553, Emission: 576
Depositing lab: Michael Davidson.
Backbone
  Vector backbone: tdTurboRFP
  Backbone size (bp): 4750
  Vector type: Mammalian Expression
  Selectable markers: Neomycin (select with G418)
  Tag / fusion protein: tdTurboRFP (C terminal on backbone); Peroximal Targeting Signal 1 (PTS1) (C terminal on backbone)
Growth in bacteria
  Bacterial resistance: Kanamycin, 50 μg/mL
  Growth temperature: 37°C
  Growth strain: DH5alpha
  Copy number: High Copy
Gene/Insert
  Gene/Insert name: None
  Tag / fusion protein: tdTurboRFP (C terminal on backbone); Peroximal Targeting Signal 1 (PTS1) (C terminal on backbone)
Terms and licenses: Academic/Nonprofit Terms; Industry Terms
Depositor comments: . Excitation = 553; Emission = 576
How to cite: tdTurboRFP-Peroxisomes-2 was a gift from Michael Davidson (Addgene plasmid # 54532)
