[The description below was written by a language model from this plasmid's Addgene catalogue record.]
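Description:
tdTurboRFP-Peroxisomes-2 is a mammalian expression plasmid built on a tdTurboRFP backbone of about 4.75 kb, catalogued as an empty backbone because it carries no separate gene insert. Its payload is the fluorescent protein itself: tdTurboRFP, by its name a tandem-dimer form of the red fluorescent protein TurboRFP, joined to a peroxisomal targeting signal 1 (PTS1). PTS1 is a short C-terminal motif recognised by the cytosolic peroxisomal import receptor, which carries proteins bearing it into the peroxisomal matrix. Placing it at the C-terminal end of the fluorescent protein therefore directs the red signal to peroxisomes. The record gives an excitation maximum of 553 nm and an emission maximum of 576 nm.

The plasmid is maintained in bacteria as a high-copy construct under kanamycin selection. It also carries a neomycin resistance marker, so transfected mammalian cells can be selected with G418, for example to derive stable lines. The record does not state the promoter driving the fusion, the origin of replication or the polyadenylation signal, and no feature table is available to confirm the order of the elements.

The construct is intended as an organelle marker for fluorescence microscopy, labelling peroxisomes in live or fixed mammalian cells. Typical applications would be following peroxisome number, distribution or dynamics, or providing a red reference channel for colocalisation with proteins tagged in spectrally distinct colours.
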