>Addgene plasmid #54532 | tdTurboRFP-Peroxisomes-2 | depositor partial sequence | sequence record 84929 | insert sequence
AGATCCGCTAGCGCTACCGGACTCAGATCTCGAGCTCAAGCTTCGAATTCTGCAGTCGACGGTACCGCGG
GCCCGGGATCCACCGGTCGCCACCATGAGCGAGCTGATCAAGGAGAACATGCACATGAAGCTGTACATGG
AGGGCACCGTGAACAACCACCACTTCAAGTGCACATCCGAGGGCGAAGGCAAGCCCTACGAGGGCACCCA
GACCATGAAGATCAAGGTGGTCGAGGGCGGCCCTCTCCCCTTCGCCTTCGACATCCTGGCTACCAGCTTC
ATGTACGGCAGCAAAGCCTTCATCAACCACACCCAGGGCATCCCCGACTTCTTTAAGCAGTCCTTCCCTG
AGGGCTTCACATGGGAGAGAATCACCACATACGAAGACGGGGGCGTGCTGACCGCTACCCAGGACACCAG
CTTCCAGAACGGCTGCATCATCTACAACGTCAAGATCAACGGGGTGAACTTCCCATCCAACGGCCCTGTG
ATGCAGAAGAAAACACGCGGCTGGGAGGCCAACACCGAGATGCTGTACCCCGCTGACGGCGGCCTGAGAG
GCCACAGCCAGATGGCCCTGAAGCTCGTGGGCGGGGGCTACCTGCACTGCTCCTTCAAGACCACATACAG
ATCCAAGAAACCCGCTAAGAACCTCAAGATGCCCGGCTTCCACTTCGTGGACCACAGACTGGAAAGAATC
AAGGAGGCCGACAAAGAGACCTACGTCGAGCAGCACGAGATGGCTGTGGCCAAGTACTGCGACCTCCCTA
GCAAACTGGGGCACAGAGGGCATGGCACCGGCAGCACCGGCAGCGGCAGCTCCGGTACCGCCTCCTCCGA
GGACAACAACATGGCCATGAGCGAGCTGATCAAGGAGAACATGCACATGAAGCTGTACATGGAGGGCACC
GTGAACAACCACCACTTCAAGTGCACATCCGAGGGCGAAGGCAAGCCCTACGAGGGCACCCAGACCATGA
AGATCAAGGTGGTCGAGGGCGGCCCTCTCCCCTTCGCCTTCGACATCCTGGCTACCAGCTTCATGTACGG
CAGCAAAGCCTTCATCAACCACACCCAGGGCATCCCCGACTTCTTTAAGCAGTCCTTCCCTGAGGGCTTC
ACATGGGAGAGAATCACCACATACGAAGACGGGGGCGTGCTGACCGCTACCCAGGACACCAGCTTCCAGA
ACGGCTGCATCATCTACAACGTCAAGATCAACGGGGTGAACTTCCCATCCAACGGCCCTGTGATGCAGAA
GAAAACACGCGGCTGGGAGGCCAACACCGAGATGCTGTACCCCGCTGACGGCGGCCTGAGAGGCCACAGC
CAGATGGCCCTGAAGCTCGTGGGCGGGGGCTACCTGCACTGCTCCTTCAAGACCACATACAGATCCAAGA
AACCCGCTAAGAACCTCAAGATGCCCGGCTTCCACTTCGTGGACCACAGACTGGAAAGAATCAAGGAGGC
CGACAAAGAGACCTACGTCGAGCAGCACGAGATGGCTGTGGCCAAGTACTGCGACCTCCCTAGCAAACTG
GGGCACAGAGATGAATCCGGATCCAAGCTGTAGCGGCCGCGACTCTAGATCATAATCAGCCATACCACAT
