>Addgene plasmid #54532 | tdTurboRFP-Peroxisomes-2 | addgene partial sequence | sequence record 93329 | CMV-F 5'-CGCAAATGGGCGGTAGGCGTG-3'
GTGAACCGTCAGATCCGCTAGCGCTACCGGACTCAGATCTCGAGCTCAAGCTTCGAATTCTGCAGTCGAC
GGTACCGCGGGCCCGGGATCCACCGGTCGCCACCATGAGCGAGCTGATCAAGGAGAACATGCACATGAAG
CTGTACATGGAGGGCACCGTGAACAACCACCACTTCAAGTGCACATCCGAGGGCGAAGGCAAGCCCTACG
AGGGCACCCAGACCATGAAGATCAAGGTGGTCGAGGGCGGCCCTCTCCCCTTCGCCTTCGACATCCTGGC
TACCAGCTTCATGTACGGCAGCAAAGCCTTCATCAACCACACCCAGGGCATCCCCGACTTCTTTAAGCAG
TCCTTCCCTGAGGGCTTCACATGGGAGAGAATCACCACATACGAAGACGGGGGCGTGCTGACCGCTACCC
AGGACACCAGCTTCCAGAACGGCTGCATCATCTACAACGTCAAGATCAACGGGGTGAACTTCCCATCCAA
CGGCCCTGTGATGCAGAAGAAAACACGCGGCTGGGAGGCCAACACCGAGATGCTGTACCCCGCTGACGGC
GGCCTGAGAGGCCACAGCCAGATGGCCCTGAAGCTCGTGGGCGGGGGCTACCTGCACTGCTCCTTCAAGA
CCACATACAGATCCAAGAAACCCGCTAAGAACCTCAAGATGCCCGGCTTCCACTTCGTGGACCACAGACT
GGAAAGAATCAAGGAGGCCGACAAAGAGACCTACGTCGAGCAGCACGAGATGGCTGTGGCCAAGTACTGC
GACCTCCCTAGCAAACTGGGGCACAGAGGGCATGGCACCGGCAGCACCGGCAGCGGCAGCTCCGGTACCG
CCTCCTCCGAGGACAACAACATGGCCATGAGCGAGCTGATCA
